Addgene plasmid #62088: pMuLE ENTR MCS L3-L2
Purpose: (Empty Backbone) MuLE (Multiple Lentiviral Expression) Entry vector containing a multiple cloning site. Compatible with MultiSite Gateway cloning
Depositing lab: Ian Frew. Depositing organization: University of Zurich. Publication: A versatile modular vector system for rapid combinatorial mammalian genetics. Albers J, Danzer C, Rechsteiner M, Lehmann H, Brandt LP, Hejhal T, Catalano A, Busenhart P, Goncalves AF, Brandt S, Bode PK, Bode-Lesniewska B, Wild PJ, Frew IJ. J Clin Invest. 2015 Mar 9. pii: 79743. doi: 10.1172/JCI79743. PubMed 25751063.
Backbone
  Vector backbone: N/A
  Vector type: Mammalian Expression ; MuLE Gateway Entry Vector
Growth in bacteria
  Bacterial resistance: Kanamycin, 50 μg/mL
  Growth temperature: 37°C
  Growth strain: DH5alpha
  Copy number: High Copy
Gene/Insert
  Gene/Insert name: None
Terms and licenses: Academic/Nonprofit Terms; Industry Terms: Not Available to Industry
How to cite: pMuLE ENTR MCS L3-L2 was a gift from Ian Frew (Addgene plasmid # 62088 ; http://n2t.net/addgene:62088 ; RRID:Addgene_62088)
