[The description below was written by a language model from this plasmid's Addgene catalogue record and pLannotate feature annotations shown in this document.]
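Description:
pMuLE ENTR MCS L3-L2 is a small (about 2.7 kb) empty Gateway entry vector from the MuLE (Multiple Lentiviral Expression) system, a modular toolkit for assembling combinations of genetic elements into lentiviral vectors for mammalian genetics. It is not itself a viral or expression vector. It is a bacterial shuttle plasmid, propagated in E. coli at high copy from a ColE1/pUC-type origin and selected with kanamycin through an aminoglycoside phosphotransferase (KanR) gene. The record lists no named parental backbone, although the feature layout resembles a typical commercial entry-clone scaffold.

The functional core is a short interval of roughly 110 bp flanked by attL3 and attL2 recombination sites, which according to the catalogue entry holds a multiple cloning site and no insert. No promoter, reporter or tag is annotated between the att sites, so the user supplies any regulatory elements along with the cloned fragment. Upstream of attL3 lie the rrnB T2 and T1 transcription terminators, which insulate the cloning region from read-through transcription in bacteria. A T7 promoter sits just outside attL2, pointing back toward the cassette, where it can serve as a sequencing or in vitro transcription handle. The short lacI and lacZα matches are fragments only and are likely non-functional backbone remnants.

In use, a sequence of interest is ligated into the MCS. The resulting entry clone is then combined in a MultiSite Gateway LR reaction with other MuLE entry vectors carrying complementary att site pairs and a lentiviral destination vector. The L3-L2 site pairing fixes the position and orientation of this module in the ordered assembly, with attL2 marking the final slot.
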