Features (pLannotate 1.2.2; 9 found; start..end, strand, type, name):
    121..213     +  CDS            lacI (fragment): lac repressor; lacI; The lac repressor binds to the lac operator to inhibit transcription in E. coli. This inhibition can be relieved by adding lactose or isopropyl-β-D-thiogalactopyranoside (IPTG).
    268..295     -  terminator     rrnB T2 terminator: transcription terminator T2 from the E. coli rrnB gene
    427..470     +  terminator     rrnB T1 terminator: Escherichia coli rrnB; transcription terminator T1 from the E. coli rrnB gene
    517..553     -  CDS            lacZα (fragment): LacZα fragment of β-galactosidase; lacZ fragment
    570..665     +  protein_bind   attL3: mutant version of attL; recombination site for the Gateway® LR reaction LR Clonase™
    777..876     -  protein_bind   attL2: mutant version of attL; recombination site for the Gateway® LR reaction LR Clonase™
    907..925     -  promoter       T7 promoter: promoter for bacteriophage T7 RNA polymerase
   1059..1868    +  CDS            KanR: aminoglycoside phosphotransferase; aph(3')-Ia; confers resistance to kanamycin in bacteria or G418 (Geneticin®) in eukaryotes
   2015..2603    +  rep_origin     ori: high-copy-number ColE1/pMB1/pBR322/pUC origin of replication
>Addgene plasmid #62088 | pMuLE ENTR MCS L3-L2 | depositor full sequence | sequence record 101377 | Full Sequence
CTTTCCTGCGTTATCCCCTGATTCTGTGGATAACCGTATTACCGCCTTTGAGTGAGCTGATACCGCTCGC
CGCAGCCGAACGACCGAGCGCAGCGAGTCAGTGAGCGAGGAAGCGGAAGAGCGCCCAATACGCAAACCGC
CTCTCCCCGCGCGTTGGCCGATTCATTAATGCAGCTGGCACGACAGGTTTCCCGACTGGAAAGCGGGCAG
TGAGCGCAACGCAATTAATACGCGTACCGCTAGCCAGGAAGAGTTTGTAGAAACGCAAAAAGGCCATCCG
TCAGGATGGCCTTCTGCTTAGTTTGATGCCTGGCAGTTTATGGCGGGCGTCCTGCCCGCCACCCTCCGGG
CCGTTGCTTCACAACGTTCAAATCCGCTCCCGGCGGATTTGTCCTACTCAGGAGAGCGTTCACCGACAAA
CAACAGATAAAACGAAAGGCCCAGTCTTCCGACTGAGCCTTTCGTTTTATTTGATGCCTGGCAGTTCCCT
ACTCTCGCGTTAACGCTAGCATGGATGTTTTCCCAGTCACGACGTTGTAAAACGACGGCCAGTCTTAAGC
TCGGGCCCCAAATAATGATTTTATTTTGACTGATAGTGACCTGTTCGTTGCAACAAATTGATGAGCAATG
CTTTTTTATAATGCCAACTTTGTATAATAAAGTTGGGAGACCCAAGCTTGGTACCGAGCTCGGATCCACT
AGTAACGGCCGCCAGTGTGCTGGAATTCTGCAGATATCCATCACACTGGCGGCCGCTCGAGCATGCATCT
AGAGGTACCCAGCTTTCTTGTACAAAGTTGGCATTATAAGAAAGCATTGCTTATCAATTTGTTGCAACGA
ACAGGTCACTATCAGTCAAAATAAAATCATTATTTGCCATCCAGCTGCAGGGCGGCCGCGATATCCCCTA
TAGTGAGTCGTATTACATGGTCATAGCTGTTTCCTGGCAGCTCTGGCCCGTGTCTCAAAATCTCTGATGT
TACATTGCACAAGATAAAAATATATCATCATGAACAATAAAACTGTCTGCTTACATAAACAGTAATACAA
GGGGTGTTATGAGCCATATTCAACGGGAAACGTCGAGGCCGCGATTAAATTCCAACATGGATGCTGATTT
ATATGGGTATAAATGGGCTCGCGATAATGTCGGGCAATCAGGTGCGACAATCTATCGCTTGTATGGGAAG
CCCGATGCGCCAGAGTTGTTTCTGAAACATGGCAAAGGTAGCGTTGCCAATGATGTTACAGATGAGATGG
TCAGACTAAACTGGCTGACGGAATTTATGCCTCTTCCGACCATCAAGCATTTTATCCGTACTCCTGATGA
TGCATGGTTACTCACCACTGCGATCCCCGGAAAAACAGCATTCCAGGTATTAGAAGAATATCCTGATTCA
GGTGAAAATATTGTTGATGCGCTGGCAGTGTTCCTGCGCCGGTTGCATTCGATTCCTGTTTGTAATTGTC
CTTTTAACAGCGATCGCGTATTTCGTCTCGCTCAGGCGCAATCACGAATGAATAACGGTTTGGTTGATGC
GAGTGATTTTGATGACGAGCGTAATGGCTGGCCTGTTGAACAAGTCTGGAAAGAAATGCATAAACTTTTG
CCATTCTCACCGGATTCAGTCGTCACTCATGGTGATTTCTCACTTGATAACCTTATTTTTGACGAGGGGA
AATTAATAGGTTGTATTGATGTTGGACGAGTCGGAATCGCAGACCGATACCAGGATCTTGCCATCCTATG
GAACTGCCTCGGTGAGTTTTCTCCTTCATTACAGAAACGGCTTTTTCAAAAATATGGTATTGATAATCCT
GATATGAATAAATTGCAGTTTCATTTGATGCTCGATGAGTTTTTCTAATCAGAATTGGTTAATTGGTTGT
AACACTGGCAGAGCATTACGCTGACTTGACGGGACGGCGCAAGCTCATGACCAAAATCCCTTAACGTGAG
TTACGCGTCGTTCCACTGAGCGTCAGACCCCGTAGAAAAGATCAAAGGATCTTCTTGAGATCCTTTTTTT
CTGCGCGTAATCTGCTGCTTGCAAACAAAAAAACCACCGCTACCAGCGGTGGTTTGTTTGCCGGATCAAG
AGCTACCAACTCTTTTTCCGAAGGTAACTGGCTTCAGCAGAGCGCAGATACCAAATACTGTTCTTCTAGT
GTAGCCGTAGTTAGGCCACCACTTCAAGAACTCTGTAGCACCGCCTACATACCTCGCTCTGCTAATCCTG
TTACCAGTGGCTGCTGCCAGTGGCGATAAGTCGTGTCTTACCGGGTTGGACTCAAGACGATAGTTACCGG
ATAAGGCGCAGCGGTCGGGCTGAACGGGGGGTTCGTGCACACAGCCCAGCTTGGAGCGAACGACCTACAC
CGAACTGAGATACCTACAGCGTGAGCTATGAGAAAGCGCCACGCTTCCCGAAGGGAGAAAGGCGGACAGG
TATCCGGTAAGCGGCAGGGTCGGAACAGGAGAGCGCACGAGGGAGCTTCCAGGGGGAAACGCCTGGTATC
TTTATAGTCCTGTCGGGTTTCGCCACCTCTGACTTGAGCGTCGATTTTTGTGATGCTCGTCAGGGGGGCG
GAGCCTATGGAAAAACGCCAGCAACGCGGCCTTTTTACGGTTCCTGGCCTTTTGCTGGCCTTTTGCTCAC
ATGTT
