>Addgene plasmid #62088 | pMuLE ENTR MCS L3-L2 | addgene partial sequence | sequence record 103496 | M13-F20 5'-TGTAAAACGACGGCCAGT-3'
GACTGATAGTGACCTGTTCGTTGCAACAAATTGATGAGCAATGCTTTTTTATAATGCCAACTTTGTATAA
TAAAGTTGGGAGACCCAAGCTTGGTACCGAGCTCGGATCCACTAGTAACGGCCGCCAGTGTGCTGGAATT
CTGCAGATATCCATCACAC
