>Addgene plasmid #62088 | pMuLE ENTR MCS L3-L2 | addgene partial sequence | sequence record 103497 | M13-Rev 5'-CAGGAAACAGCTATGACC-3'
TTTTATTTTGACTGATAGTGACCTGTTCGTTGCAACAAATTGATAAGCAATGCTTTCTTATAATGCCAAC
TTTGTACAAGAAAGCTGGGTACCTCTAGATGCATGCTCGAGCGGCCGCCAGTGTGATGGATATCTGCAGA
ATTCCAGCACACTGGCGGCCG
